>Addgene plasmid #115891 | pAAV-EF1α1.1-FLEX-rc [Archon1-KGC-GFP-ER2] | addgene full sequence | sequence record 242072 | Addgene NGS Result
CTTCCGCTTCCTCGCTCACTGACTCGCTGCGCTCGGTCGTTCGGCTGCGGCGAGCGGTATCAGCTCACTC
AAAGGCGGTAATACGGTTATCCACAGAATCAGGGGATAACGCAGGAAAGAACATGTGAGCAAAAGGCCAG
CAAAAGGCCAGGAACCGTAAAAAGGCCGCGTTGCTGGCGTTTTTCCATAGGCTCCGCCCCCCTGACGAGC
ATCACAAAAATCGACGCTCAAGTCAGAGGTGGCGAAACCCGACAGGACTATAAAGATACCAGGCGTTTCC
CCCTGGAAGCTCCCTCGTGCGCTCTCCTGTTCCGACCCTGCCGCTTACCGGATACCTGTCCGCCTTTCTC
CCTTCGGGAAGCGTGGCGCTTTCTCATAGCTCACGCTGTAGGTATCTCAGTTCGGTGTAGGTCGTTCGCT
CCAAGCTGGGCTGTGTGCACGAACCCCCCGTTCAGCCCGACCGCTGCGCCTTATCCGGTAACTATCGTCT
TGAGTCCAACCCGGTAAGACACGACTTATCGCCACTGGCAGCAGCCACTGGTAACAGGATTAGCAGAGCG
AGGTATGTAGGCGGTGCTACAGAGTTCTTGAAGTGGTGGCCTAACTACGGCTACACTAGAAGAACAGTAT
TTGGTATCTGCGCTCTGCTGAAGCCAGTTACCTTCGGAAAAAGAGTTGGTAGCTCTTGATCCGGCAAACA
AACCACCGCTGGTAGCGGTGGTTTTTTTGTTTGCAAGCAGCAGATTACGCGCAGAAAAAAAGGATCTCAA
GAAGATCCTTTGATCTTTTCTACGGGGTCTGACGCTCAGTGGAACGAAAACTCACGTTAAGGGATTTTGG
TCATGAGATTATCAAAAAGGATCTTCACCTAGATCCTTTTAAATTAAAAATGAAGTTTTAAATCAATCTA
AAGTATATATGAGTAAACTTGGTCTGACAGTTACCAATGCTTAATCAGTGAGGCACCTATCTCAGCGATC
TGTCTATTTCGTTCATCCATAGTTGCCTGACTCCCCGTCGTGTAGATAACTACGATACGGGAGGGCTTAC
CATCTGGCCCCAGTGCTGCAATGATACCGCGAGACCCACGCTCACCGGCTCCAGATTTATCAGCAATAAA
CCAGCCAGCCGGAAGGGCCGAGCGCAGAAGTGGTCCTGCAACTTTATCCGCCTCCATCCAGTCTATTAAT
TGTTGCCGGGAAGCTAGAGTAAGTAGTTCGCCAGTTAATAGTTTGCGCAACGTTGTTGCCATTGCTACAG
GCATCGTGGTGTCACGCTCGTCGTTTGGTATGGCTTCATTCAGCTCCGGTTCCCAACGATCAAGGCGAGT
TACATGATCCCCCATGTTGTGCAAAAAAGCGGTTAGCTCCTTCGGTCCTCCGATCGTTGTCAGAAGTAAG
TTGGCCGCAGTGTTATCACTCATGGTTATGGCAGCACTGCATAATTCTCTTACTGTCATGCCATCCGTAA
GATGCTTTTCTGTGACTGGTGAGTACTCAACCAAGTCATTCTGAGAATAGTGTATGCGGCGACCGAGTTG
CTCTTGCCCGGCGTCAATACGGGATAATACCGCGCCACATAGCAGAACTTTAAAAGTGCTCATCATTGGA
AAACGTTCTTCGGGGCGAAAACTCTCAAGGATCTTACCGCTGTTGAGATCCAGTTCGATGTAACCCACTC
GTGCACCCAACTGATCTTCAGCATCTTTTACTTTCACCAGCGTTTCTGGGTGAGCAAAAACAGGAAGGCA
AAATGCCGCAAAAAAGGGAATAAGGGCGACACGGAAATGTTGAATACTCATACTCTTCCTTTTTCAATAT
TATTGAAGCATTTATCAGGGTTATTGTCTCATGAGCGGATACATATTTGAATGTATTTAGAAAAATAAAC
AAATAGGGGTTCCGCGCACATTTCCCCGAAAAGTGCCACCTAAATTGTAAGCGTTAATATTTTGTTAAAA
TTCGCGTTAAATTTTTGTTAAATCAGCTCATTTTTTAACCAATAGGCCGAAATCGGCAAAATCCCTTATA
AATCAAAAGAATAGACCGAGATAGGGT
[37 nt withheld, positions 2058-2094]
AAAGAACGTGGACTCCAACGTCAAAGG
[49 nt withheld, positions 2122-2170]
T
[91 nt withheld, positions 2172-2262]
G
[124 nt withheld, positions 2264-2387]
CCCATTCGCCATTCAGGCTGCGCAACTGTTGGGAAGGGCGATCGGTGCGGGCCTCTTCGCTATTACGCCA
GCTGCGCGCTCGCTCGCTCACTGAGGCCGCCCGGGCAAAGCCCGGGCGTCGGGCGACCTTTGGTCGCCCG
GCCTCAGTGAGCGAGCGAGCGCGCAGAGAGGGAGTGGCCAACTCCATCACTAGGGGTTCCTTGTAGTTAA
TGATTAACCCGCCATGCTACTTATCTACGTAGCCATGCTCTAGGAAGATCGTAGGTTAATTAAGGCTCCG
GTGCCCGTCAGTGGGCAGAGCGCACATCGCCCACAGTCCCCGAGAAGTTGGGGGGAGGGGTCGGCAATTG
AACCGGTGCCTAGAGAAGGTGGCGCGGGGTAAACTGGGAAAGTGATGTCGTGTACTGGCTCCGCCTTTTT
CCCGAGGGTGGGGGAGAACCGTATATAAGTGCAGTAGTCGCCGTGAACGTTCTTTTTCGCAACGGGTTTG
CCGCCAGAACACAGGTAAGTGCCGTGTGTGGTTCCCGCGGGCCTGGCCTCTTTACGGGTTATGGCCCTTG
CGTGCCTTGAATTACTTCCACCTGGCTGCAGTACGTGATTCTTGATCCCGAGCTTCGGGTTGGAAGTGGG
TGGGAGAGTTCGAGGCCTTGCGCTTAAGGAGCCCCTTCGCCTCGTGCTTGAGTTGAGGCCTGGCCTGGGC
GCTGGGGCCGCCGCGTGCGAATCTGGTGGCACCTTCGCGCCTGTCTCGCTGCTTTCGATAAGTCTCTAGC
CATTTAAAATTTTTGATGACCTGCTGCGACGCTTTTTTTCTGGCAAGATAGTCTTGTAAATGCGGGCCAA
GATCTGCACACTGGTATTTCGGTTTTTGGGGCCGCGGGCGGCGACGGGGCCCGTGCGTCCCAGCGCACAT
GTTCGGCGAGGCGGGGCCTGCGAGCGCGGCCACCGAGAATCGGACGGGGGTAGTCTCAAGCTGGCCGGCC
TGCTCTGGTGCCTGGCCTCGCGCCGCCGTGTATCGCCCCGCCCTGGGCGGCAAGGCTGGCCCGGTCGGCA
CCAGTTGCGTGAGCGGAAAGATGGCCGCTTCCCGGCCCTGCTGCAGGGAGCTCAAAATGGAGGACGCGGC
GCTCGGGAGAGCGGGCGGGTGAGTCACCCACACAAAGGAAAAGGGCCTTTCCGTCCTCAGCCGTCGCTTC
ATGTGACTCCACGGAGTACCGGGCGCCGTCCAGGCACCTCGATTAGTTCTCGAGCTTTTGGAGTACGTCG
TCTTTAGGTTGGGGGGAGGGGTTTTATGCGATGGAGTTTCCCCACACTGAGTGGGTGGAGACTGAAGTTA
GGCCAGCTTGGCACTTGATGTAATTCTCCTTGGAATTTGCCCTTTTTGAGTTTGGATCTTGGTTCATTCT
CAAGCCTCAGACAGTGGTTCAAAGTTTTTTTCTTCCATTTCAGGTGTCGTGAGCTAGCCCATAACTTCGT
ATAAAGTATCCTATACGAAGTTATATCAAAATAGGAAGACCAATGCTTCACCATCGACCCGAATTGCCAA
GCATCACCATCGACCCATAACTTCGTATAATGTATGCTATACGAAGTTATACTAGAATTCTCATTACACC
TCGTTCTCGTAGCAGAACTTGTACAGCTCGTCCATGCCGAGAGTGATCCCGGCGGCGGTCACGAACTCCA
GCAGGACCATGTGATCGCGCTTCTCGTTGGGGTCTTTGCTCAGGGCGGACTGGGTGCTCAGGTAGTGGTT
GTCGGGCAGCAGCACGGGGCCGTCGCCGATGGGGGTGTTCTGCTGGTAGTGGTCGGCGAGCTGCACGCTG
CCGTCCTCGATGTTGTGGCGGATCTTGAAGTTCACCTTGATGCCGTTCTTCTGCTTGTCGGCCATGATAT
AGACGTTGTGGCTGTTGTAGTTGTACTCCAGCTTGTGCCCCAGGATGTTGCCGTCCTCCTTGAAGTCGAT
GCCCTTCAGCTCGATGCGGTTCACCAGGGTGTCGCCCTCGAACTTCACCTCGGCGCGGGTCTTGTAGTTG
CCGTCGTCCTTGAAGAAGATGGTGCGCTCCTGGACGTAGCCTTCGGGCATGGCGGACTTGAAGAAGTCGT
GCTGCTTCATGTGGTCGGGGTAGCGGCTGAAGCACTGCACGCCGTAGGTCAGGGTGGTCACGAGGGTGGG
CCAGGGCACGGGCAGCTTGCCGGTGGTGCAAATGAACTTCAGGGTCAGCTTGCCGTAGGTGGCATCGCCC
TCGCCCTCGCCGGACACGCTGAACTTGTGGCCGTTTACGTCGCCGTCCAGCTCGACCAGGATGGGCACCA
CCCCGGTGAACAGCTCCTCGCCCTTGCTCACCACGTTGATGTCGATCTGGTCCAGGGGGATGTACTCGCC
CTCGCTGGTGATCCTGCTCTTGGCGGCCGCCTTGCTCACTGCTACTACCGGGCGGTCGGCGGCACCGGTA
TCAGCTCCAGCTGAAGGTTCAGGTGCTTCTGTATCTTGCAGAATGGCTCTTGACCTGAGCAGGATAAAAC
CGAAGCCCACCTTGGCGGTGACGTCCAGCACCATGAACAGCAAAGTTTCGATTCCCAGGCCCACAACTCC
GGCACCCTCGGTGCCGATAATCCAGATGATAGGGTAAGCAGTCCACAGGACCAGAACCAGTGCGGTGAGG
ATGTTGAAGGTTGAGGCAACCTCTGGGCCTCTCTCCTTAGCGGCTGACCGCAGAGAAGTGGCCAGGACAT
ACAGAACGACGATCATACAGATAGTTGAGAACAGCCACCAAGAGTATCTGGCAATGGCAGTATGTGACAG
TGTTCCTATCAGGCCTGTGACAATCATCAGAGCATCGACGCCAACGAGAGTGCCGATGGTCACTCTATCA
ACTTTGGCCAGGAGTGCCAGGTGCAGCAGCAACAGTGGTGTAGTGAACAGCCACTGTGCGTATCTTGCGT
AGTAGATGTTCAGCATCTCTCCACCTACTGGCACCTCTGTGAGGCCAATACCAAAGAACATTGACAGATA
AGCTGCACTGGCAATACCGCTGACCAGGATTGTCACTGCGTAGTACTCCCGTGCATCCTTGTCAGTCTCT
CCCCACGCTCTAACCAGGAAGTAGAAGGTTCCGATCAGCATCAGCAGTGTACCAATTCCGAGCCACAGAC
TTTCAGGTCTACCATCTCCGAGGAGGTCATAACCAGCCTGCAGTGCGATAGAAACCATGGTGGCGGATCC
TAGTATAACTTCGTATAGGATACTTTATACGAAGTTATCATTGGGATTCTTCCTATTTTGATCCAAGCAT
CACCATCGACCCTCTAGTCCAGATCTCACCATCGACCCATAACTTCGTATAGCATACATTATACGAAGTT
ATGTCCCTCGAAGAGGTTCGCGAAGCTTATCGATAATCAACCTCTGGATTACAAAATTTGTGAAAGATTG
ACTGGTATTCTTAACTATGTTGCTCCTTTTACGCTATGTGGATACGCTGCTTTAATGCCTTTGTATCATG
CTATTGCTTCCCGTATGGCTTTCATTTTCTCCTCCTTGTATAAATCCTGGTTGCTGTCTCTTTATGAGGA
GTTGTGGCCCGTTGTCAGGCAACGTGGCGTGGTGTGCACTGTGTTTGCTGACGCAACCCCCACTGGTTGG
GGCATTGCCACCACCTGTCAGCTCCTTTCCGGGACTTTCGCTTTCCCCCTCCCTATTGCCACGGCGGAAC
TCATCGCCGCCTGCCTTGCCCGCTGCTGGACAGGGGCTCGGCTGTTGGGCACTGACAATTCCGTGGTGTT
GTCGGGGAAATCATCGTCCTTTCCTTGGCTGCTCGCCTGTGTTGCCACCTGGATTCTGCGCGGGACGTCC
TTCTGCTACGTCCCTTCGGCCCTCAATCCAGCGGACCTTCCTTCCCGCGGCCTGCTGCCGGCTCTGCGGC
CTCTTCCGCGTCTTCGCCTTCGCCCTCAGACGAGTCGGATCTCCCTTTGGGCCGCCTCCCCGCATCGATA
CCGTCGACCCGGGCGGCCGCTCATAAAGCTCGACTGTGCCTTCTAGTTGCCAGCCATCTGTTGTTTGCCC
CTCCCCCGTGCCTTCCTTGACCCTGGAAGGTGCCACTCCCACTGTCCTTTCCTAATAAAATGAGGAAATT
GCATCGCATTGTCTGAGTAGGTGTCATTCTATTCTGGGGGGTGGGGTGGGGCAGGACAGCAAGGGGGAGG
ATTGGGAAGACAATAGCAGGCATGCTGGGGATGCGGTCCGGACTGTACAATTGCATTCATTTTATGTTTC
AGGTTCAGGGGGAGATGTGGGAGGTTTTTTAAAGCAAGTAAAACCTCTACAAATGTGGTAAAATCGATAA
GGATCTTCCTAGAGCATGGCTACGTAGATAAGTAGCATGGCGGGTTAATCATTAACTACAAGGAACCCCT
AGTGATGGAGTTGGCCACTCCCTCTCTGCGCGCTCGCTCGCTCACTGAGGCCGGGCGACCAAAGGTCGCC
CGACGCCCGGGCTTTGCCCGGGCGGCCTCAGTGAGCGAGCGAGCGCGCAGCTGCATTAATGAATCGGCCA
ACGCGCGGGGAGAGGCGGTTTGCGTATTGGGCGCT
Features (pLannotate 1.2.2; 19 found; start..end, strand, type, name):
    182..770     -  rep_origin     ori: high-copy-number ColE1/pMB1/pBR322/pUC origin of replication
    941..1801    -  CDS            AmpR: β-lactamase; bla; confers resistance to ampicillin, carbenicillin, and related antibiotics
   1802..1906    -  promoter       AmpR promoter: bla
   1959..2387    -  rep_origin     f1 ori (sequence partly withheld): f1 bacteriophage origin of replication; arrow indicates direction of (+) strand synthesis
   2392..2461    -  CDS            lacZα (fragment): LacZα fragment of β-galactosidase; lacZ fragment
   2456..2588    -  repeat_region  AAV2 ITR (fragment): inverted terminal repeat of adeno-associated virus serotype 2 inverted
   2661..3839    +  promoter       EF-1α promoter: strong constitutive promoter for human elongation factor EF-1α
   3848..3881    -  protein_bind   lox2272: Cre-mediated recombination occurs in the 8-bp core sequence (GGATACTT). lox2272 sites are compatible with each other, but incompatible with loxP or loxN sites (Lee and Saito, 1988). Cre recombinase
   3944..3977    -  protein_bind   loxP: Cre-mediated recombination occurs in the 8-bp core sequence (GCATACAT). Cre recombinase
   4014..4730    -  CDS            EGFP: the original enhanced GFP (Yang et al., 1996) mammalian codon-optimized
   4729..4788    -  CDS            KCNJ2 (fragment): KCNJ2_HUMAN - Also known as IRK1. Experimental evidence at protein level: Swiss-Prot protein existence level 1. Probably participates in establishing action potential waveform and excitability of neuronal and muscle tissues. Inward rectifier potassium channels are characterized by a greater tendency to allow potassium to flow into the cell rather than out of it. Their voltage dependence is regulated by the concentration of extracellular potassium; as external potassium is raised, the voltage range of the channel opening shifts to more positive voltages. The inward rectification is mainly due t
   4822..5586    -  CDS            aop3: BACR3_HALSD - Experimental evidence at protein level: Swiss-Prot protein existence level 1. Light-driven proton pump. From Halorubrum sodomense.
   5612..5645    +  protein_bind   lox2272: Cre-mediated recombination occurs in the 8-bp core sequence (GGATACTT). lox2272 sites are compatible with each other, but incompatible with loxP or loxN sites (Lee and Saito, 1988). Cre recombinase
   5716..5749    +  protein_bind   loxP: Cre-mediated recombination occurs in the 8-bp core sequence (GCATACAT). Cre recombinase
   5782..6370    +  misc_feature   WPRE: woodchuck hepatitis virus posttranscriptional regulatory element
   6411..6618    +  polyA_signal   bGH poly(A) signal: bovine growth hormone polyadenylation signal
   6649..6717    -  CDS            large T antigen (fragment): large T antigen from SV40 (simian virus 40)
   6788..6921    +  repeat_region  AAV2 ITR: inverted terminal repeat of adeno-associated virus serotype 2 inverted
   6915..6971    -  CDS            lacI (fragment): lac repressor; lacI; The lac repressor binds to the lac operator to inhibit transcription in E. coli. This inhibition can be relieved by adding lactose or isopropyl-β-D-thiogalactopyranoside (IPTG).
