[The description below was written by a language model from this plasmid's Addgene catalogue record and pLannotate feature annotations shown in this document.]
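Description:
pAAV-EF1α1.1-FLEX-rc [Archon1-KGC-GFP-ER2] is a 6,972 bp AAV transfer plasmid for Cre-dependent mammalian expression of the genetically encoded fluorescent voltage reporter Archon1. It is built on a Stratagene-derived pAAV-EF1α 1.1-FLEX backbone in which the original hGH polyadenylation signal was replaced by the bGH signal. In bacteria it is maintained through a high-copy ColE1/pUC-type origin and selected with the β-lactamase (ampicillin/carbenicillin) marker. An f1 origin and short lacZα, lacI and SV40 large T fragments are also annotated and appear to be backbone remnants. Two AAV2 inverted terminal repeats, one annotated only as a fragment, flank the expression cassette and allow it to be packaged into recombinant AAV particles.

Between the ITRs, the 1.1 kb short version of the human EF-1α promoter sits upstream of a FLEX (double-floxed inverted) switch made of paired lox2272 and loxP sites in opposing orientations. The synthetic 1,605 bp insert lies between them in reverse complement, so it is not expressed until Cre recombinase inverts it and then excises one site of each pair, locking the sense orientation. The coding sequence consists of Archon1, which the feature table matches to archaerhodopsin-3 of Halorubrum sodomense, followed by the KGC segment, annotated as a KCNJ2 (Kir2.1) fragment and commonly used as a membrane trafficking signal. EGFP and a C-terminal ER2 tag complete the fusion; ER2 is listed in the catalogue but is not separately annotated. A WPRE and the bGH poly(A) signal downstream enhance transcript processing and expression. The construct is intended for AAV-mediated voltage imaging restricted to Cre-expressing cell populations. The depositor reports that both the plasmid and the virus were tested in vitro.
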