Addgene plasmid #115891: pAAV-EF1α1.1-FLEX-rc [Archon1-KGC-GFP-ER2]
Purpose: AAV-mediated expression of Archon1-KGC-GFP-ER2 under the EF1α promoter (1.1kb short version), in floxed/reversed (Cre-dependent) manner. Using bGHpA signal.
Depositing lab: Edward Boyden. Depositing organization: Massachusetts Institute of Technology. Publication: A robotic multidimensional directed evolution approach applied to fluorescent voltage reporters. Piatkevich KD, Jung EE, Straub C, Linghu C, Park D, Suk HJ, Hochbaum DR, Goodwin D, Pnevmatikakis E, Pak N, Kawashima T, Yang CT, Rhoades JL, Shemesh O, Asano S, Yoon YG, Freifeld L, Saulnier JL, Riegler C, Engert F, Hughes T, Drobizhev M, Szabo B, Ahrens MB, Flavell SW, Sabatini BL, Boyden ES. Nat Chem Biol. 2018 Feb 26. pii: 10.1038/s41589-018-0004-9. doi: 10.1038/s41589-018-0004-9. PubMed 29483642.
Backbone
  Vector backbone: pAAV-EF1a 1.1-FLEX
  Backbone manufacturer: original from Stratagene
  Backbone size w/o insert (bp): 5367
  Total vector size (bp): 6972
  Modifications to backbone: Exchanged the hGHpA with the bGHpA.
  Vector type: Mammalian Expression, AAV
Growth in bacteria
  Bacterial resistance: Ampicillin, 100 μg/mL
  Growth temperature: 37°C
  Growth strain: NEB Stable
  Growth instructions: Can use DH5alpha at 37°C or Stbl3 at 30°C. Carbenicillin is preferred over ampicillin. In DH5alpha this plasmid may act more like a high copy plasmid, although in Stbl3 it may act more like a low copy plasmid.
  Copy number: High Copy
Gene/Insert
  Gene/Insert name: Archon1-KGC-GFP-ER2
  Species: Synthetic
  Insert size (bp): 1605
  GenBank ID: MG250280.1
  Promoter: EF1α promoter (1.1kb short version)
  Tag / fusion protein: KGC (C terminal on insert); GFP (C terminal on insert); ER2 (C terminal on insert)
  Cloning method: Restriction Enzyme; 5′ cloning site EcoRI (not destroyed); 3′ cloning site BamHI (not destroyed)
  Sequencing primers: 5′ ggatcttggttcattctcaag; 3′ aaagagacagcaaccagg
Terms and licenses: Academic/Nonprofit Terms; Industry Terms: Not Available to Industry
Depositor comments: The plasmid is fully sequenced in the coding sequence regions (opsin-fluorophore and important flanking regions). Multiple digestions were done to verify the vector structure. The construct and the virus were both tested in vitro.
How to cite: pAAV-EF1α1.1-FLEX-rc [Archon1-KGC-GFP-ER2] was a gift from Edward Boyden (Addgene plasmid # 115891 ; http://n2t.net/addgene:115891 ; RRID:Addgene_115891)
